>Addgene plasmid #221981 | ND4 DdCBE T2 | addgene full sequence | sequence record 438718 | Addgene NGS Result
GCACATTTCCCCGAAAAGTGCCACCTGACGTCGACGGATCGGGAGATCTCCCGATCCCCTATGGTGCACT
CTCAGTACAATCTGCTCTGATGCCGCATAGTTAAGCCAGTATCTGCTCCCTGCTTGTGTGTTGGAGGTCG
CTGAGTAGTGCGCGAGCAAAATTTAAGCTACAACAAGGCAAGGCTTGACCGACAATTGCATGAAGAATCT
GCTTAGGGTTAGGCGTTTTGCGCTGCTTCGCGATGTACGGGCCAGATATACGCGTTGACATTGATTATTG
ACTAGTTATTAATAGTAATCAATTACGGGGTCATTAGTTCATAGCCCATATATGGAGTTCCGCGTTACAT
AACTTACGGTAAATGGCCCGCCTGGCTGACCGCCCAACGACCCCCGCCCATTGACGTCAATAATGACGTA
TGTTCCCATAGTAACGCCAATAGGGACTTTCCATTGACGTCAATGGGTGGAGTATTTACGGTAAACTGCC
CACTTGGCAGTACATCAAGTGTATCATATGCCAAGTACGCCCCCTATTGACGTCAATGACGGTAAATGGC
CCGCCTGGCATTATGCCCAGTACATGACCTTATGGGACTTTCCTACTTGGCAGTACATCTACGTATTAGT
CATCGCTATTACCATGGTGATGCGGTTTTGGCAGTACATCAATGGGCGTGGATAGCGGTTTGACTCACGG
GGATTTCCAAGTCTCCACCCCATTGACGTCAATGGGAGTTTGTTTTGGCACCAAAATCAACGGGACTTTC
CAAAATGTCGTAACAACTCCGCCCCATTGACGCAAATGGGCGGTAGGCGTGTACGGTGGGAGGTCTATAT
AAGCAGAGCTCTCTGGCTAACTAGAGAACCCACTGCTTACTGGCTTATCGAAATTAATACGACTCACTAT
AGGGAGACCCAAGCTGGCTAGCACCATGGCCTCCGTTCTGACCCCGCTGCTGCTGCGTGGCCTGACCGGC
TCCGCTCGTCGTCTGCCAGTTCCGCGTGCGAAAATCCATTCCCTGGACTACAAAGACCATGACGGTGATT
ATAAAGATCATGACATCGATTACAAGGATGACGATGACAAGATGGACATCGCGGATCTGCGTACCCTGGG
TTACAGCCAGCAGCAGCAGGAGAAGATCAAGCCAAAGGTGCGCAGCACCGTGGCCCAGCACCATGAAGCT
CTGGTGGGTCACGGCTTCACCCACGCGCACATCGTGGCTCTGAGCCAGCACCCAGCCGCGCTGGGTACCG
TGGCCGTGAAATATCAGGACATGATTGCTGCCCTGCCAGAGGCTACCCATGAAGCGATTGTGGGTGTGGG
CAAGCAGTGGAGCGGTGCTCGTGCGCTGGAGGCCCTGCTGACCGTGGCCGGTGAACTGCGTGGCCCGCCG
CTGCAGCTGGATACCGGCCAGCTGCTGAAAATCGCGAAACGTGGCGGTGTGACCGCTGTGGAAGCTGTGC
ATGCCTGGCGTAATGCTCTGACCGGTGCCCCCCTGAACCTGACCCCGGACCAAGTGGTGGCTATCGCCAG
CAACAATGGCGGCAAGCAAGCGCTCGAAACGGTGCAGCGGCTGTTGCCGGTGCTGTGCCAGGACCATGGC
CTGACCCCGGACCAAGTGGTGGCTATCGCCAGCAACGGTGGCGGCAAGCAAGCGCTCGAAACGGTGCAGC
GGCTGTTGCCGGTGCTGTGCCAGGACCATGGCCTGACCCCGGACCAAGTGGTGGCTATCGCCAGCAACAT
TGGCGGCAAGCAAGCGCTCGAAACGGTGCAGCGGCTGTTGCCGGTGCTGTGCCAGGACCATGGCCTGACC
CCGGACCAAGTGGTGGCTATCGCCAGCAACATTGGCGGCAAGCAAGCGCTCGAAACGGTGCAGCGGCTGT
TGCCGGTGCTGTGCCAGGACCATGGCCTGACCCCGGACCAAGTGGTGGCTATCGCCAGCAACAATGGCGG
CAAGCAAGCGCTCGAAACGGTGCAGCGGCTGTTGCCGGTGCTGTGCCAGGACCATGGCCTGACCCCGGAC
CAAGTGGTGGCTATCGCCAGCAACGGTGGCGGCAAGCAAGCGCTCGAAACGGTGCAGCGGCTGTTGCCGG
TGCTGTGCCAGGACCATGGCCTGACCCCGGACCAAGTGGTGGCTATCGCCAGCAACATTGGCGGCAAGCA
AGCGCTCGAAACGGTGCAGCGGCTGTTGCCGGTGCTGTGCCAGGACCATGGCCTCACACCCGATCAGGTC
GTGGCTATCGCCAGCAACAATGGCGGCAAGCAAGCGCTCGAAACGGTGCAGCGGCTGTTGCCGGTGCTGT
GCCAGGACCATGGCCTGACCCCGGACCAAGTGGTGGCTATCGCCAGCAACAATGGCGGCAAGCAAGCGCT
CGAAACGGTGCAGCGGCTGTTGCCGGTGCTGTGCCAGGACCATGGCCTGACCCCGGACCAAGTGGTGGCT
ATCGCCAGCAACATTGGCGGCAAGCAAGCGCTCGAAACGGTGCAGCGGCTGTTGCCGGTGCTGTGCCAGG
ACCATGGCCTGACCCCGGACCAAGTGGTGGCTATCGCCAGCAACAATGGCGGCAAGCAAGCGCTCGAAAC
GGTGCAGCGGCTGTTGCCGGTGCTGTGCCAGGACCATGGCCTGACCCCGGACCAAGTGGTGGCTATCGCC
AGCAACATTGGCGGCAAGCAAGCGCTCGAAACGGTGCAGCGGCTGTTGCCGGTGCTGTGCCAGGACCATG
GCCTGACCCCGGACCAAGTGGTGGCTATCGCCAGCAACAATGGCGGCAAGCAAGCGCTCGAAACGGTGCA
GCGGCTGTTGCCGGTGCTGTGCCAGGACCATGGCCTGACCCCGGACCAAGTGGTGGCTATCGCCAGCAAC
GGTGGCGGCAAGCAAGCGCTCGAAACGGTGCAGCGGCTGTTGCCGGTGCTGTGCCAGGACCATGGCCTGA
CCCCGGACCAAGTGGTGGCTATCGCCAGCAACAATGGCGGCAAGCAAGCGCTCGAAAGCATTGTGGCCCA
GCTGAGCCGGCCTGATCCGGCGTTGGCCGCGTTGACCAACGATCACCTGGTGGCCCTGGCCTGCCTGGGC
GGTCGTCCGGCCCTGGATGCGGTGAAGAAAGGCCTGGGTGGATCCGGCAGCTACGCCCTGGGTCCGTATC
AGATTAGCGCCCCGCAGCTGCCAGCTTACAATGGTCAGACCGTGGGTACCTTCTACTATGTGAACGACGC
GGGCGGTCTGGAGAGCAAGGTGTTTAGCAGCGGCGGTCCAACCCCGTACCCAAACTATGCCAATGCCGGT
CATGTGGAGGGTCAGAGCGCCCTGTTCATGCGTGATAACGGCATCAGCGAGGGTCTGGTGTTCCACAACA
ACCCGGAAGGCACCTGCGGTTTTTGCGTGAACATGACCGAGACCCTGCTGCCGGAAAACGCGAAAATGAC
CGTGGTGCCGCCGGAAGGTTCTGGCGGCTCAACTAATCTGAGCGACATCATTGAGAAGGAGACTGGGAAA
CAGCTGGTCATTCAGGAGTCCATCCTGATGCTGCCTGAGGAGGTGGAGGAAGTGATCGGCAACAAGCCAG
AGTCTGACATCCTGGTGCACACCGCCTACGACGAGTCCACAGATGAGAATGTGATGCTGCTGACCTCTGA
CGCCCCCGAGTATAAGCCTTGGGCCCTGGTCATCCAGGATTCTAACGGCGAGAATAAGATCAAGATGCTG
TGATAAGGGGTCTTTGTCCTCTGTACTGTCTCTCTCCTTGCCCCTAACCCAAAAAGCTTCATTTTTCTGT
GTAGGCTGCACAAGAGCCTTGATTGAAGATATATTCTTTCTGAACAGTATTTAAGGTTTCCAATAAAATG
TACACCCCTCAGAACTTCTGAGGCGGAAAGAACCAGCTGGGGCTCTAGGGGGTATCCCC
[124 nt withheld, positions 3910-4033]
C
[91 nt withheld, positions 4035-4125]
A
[49 nt withheld, positions 4127-4175]
CCTTTGACGTTGGAGTCCACGTTCTTT
[37 nt withheld, positions 4203-4239]
ACCCTATCTCGGTCTATTCTTTTGATTTATAAGGGATTTTGCCGATTTCGGCCTATTGGTTAAAAAATGA
GCTGATTTAACAAAAATTTAACGCGAATTAATTCTGTGGAATGTGTGTCAGTTAGGGTGTGGAAAGTCCC
CAGGCTCCCCAGCAGGCAGAAGTATGCAAAGCATGCATCTCAATTAGTCAGCAACCAGGTGTGGAAAGTC
CCCAGGCTCCCCAGCAGGCAGAAGTATGCAAAGCATGCATCTCAATTAGTCAGCAACCATAGTCCCGCCC
CTAACTCCGCCCATCCCGCCCCTAACTCCGCCCAGTTCCGCCCATTCTCCGCCCCATGGCTGACTAATTT
TTTTTATTTATGCAGAGGCCGAGGCCGCCTCTGCCTCTGAGCTATTCCAGAAGTAGTGAGGAGGCTTTTT
TGGAGGCCTAGGCTTTTGCAAAAAGCTCCCGGGAGCTTGTATATCCATTTTCGGATCTGATCAGCACGTG
TTGACAATTAATCATCGGCATAGTATATCGGCATAGTATAATACGACAAGGTGAGGAACTAAACCATGGC
CAAGCCTTTGTCTCAAGAAGAATCCACCCTCATTGAAAGAGCAACGGCTACAATCAACAGCATCCCCATC
TCTGAAGACTACAGCGTCGCCAGCGCAGCTCTCTCTAGCGACGGCCGCATCTTCACTGGTGTCAATGTAT
ATCATTTTACTGGGGGACCTTGTGCAGAACTCGTGGTGCTGGGCACTGCTGCTGCTGCGGCAGCTGGCAA
CCTGACTTGTATCGTCGCGATCGGAAATGAGAACAGGGGCATCTTGAGCCCCTGCGGACGGTGCCGACAG
GTGCTTCTCGATCTGCATCCTGGGATCAAAGCCATAGTGAAGGACAGTGATGGACAGCCGACGGCAGTTG
GGATTCGTGAATTGCTGCCCTCTGGTTATGTGTGGGAGGGCTAAGCACTTCGTGGCCGAGGAGCAGGACT
GACACGTGCTACGAGATTTCGATTCCACCGCCGCCTTCTATGAAAGGTTGGGCTTCGGAATCGTTTTCCG
GGACGCCGGCTGGATGATCCTCCAGCGCGGGGATCTCATGCTGGAGTTCTTCGCCCACCCCAACTTGTTT
ATTGCAGCTTATAATGGTTACAAATAAAGCAATAGCATCACAAATTTCACAAATAAAGCATTTTTTTCAC
TGCATTCTAGTTGTGGTTTGTCCAAACTCATCAATGTATCTTATCATGTCTGTATACCGTCGACCTCTAG
CTAGAGCTTGGCGTAATCATGGTCATAGCTGTTTCCTGTGTGAAATTGTTATCCGCTCACAATTCCACAC
AACATACGAGCCGGAAGCATAAAGTGTAAAGCCTGGGGTGCCTAATGAGTGAGCTAACTCACATTAATTG
CGTTGCGCTCACTGCCCGCTTTCCAGTCGGGAAACCTGTCGTGCCAGCTGCATTAATGAATCGGCCAACG
CGCGGGGAGAGGCGGTTTGCGTATTGGGCGCTCTTCCGCTTCCTCGCTCACTGACTCGCTGCGCTCGGTC
GTTCGGCTGCGGCGAGCGGTATCAGCTCACTCAAAGGCGGTAATACGGTTATCCACAGAATCAGGGGATA
ACGCAGGAAAGAACATGTGAGCAAAAGGCCAGCAAAAGGCCAGGAACCGTAAAAAGGCCGCGTTGCTGGC
GTTTTTCCATAGGCTCCGCCCCCCTGACGAGCATCACAAAAATCGACGCTCAAGTCAGAGGTGGCGAAAC
CCGACAGGACTATAAAGATACCAGGCGTTTCCCCCTGGAAGCTCCCTCGTGCGCTCTCCTGTTCCGACCC
TGCCGCTTACCGGATACCTGTCCGCCTTTCTCCCTTCGGGAAGCGTGGCGCTTTCTCATAGCTCACGCTG
TAGGTATCTCAGTTCGGTGTAGGTCGTTCGCTCCAAGCTGGGCTGTGTGCACGAACCCCCCGTTCAGCCC
GACCGCTGCGCCTTATCCGGTAACTATCGTCTTGAGTCCAACCCGGTAAGACACGACTTATCGCCACTGG
CAGCAGCCACTGGTAACAGGATTAGCAGAGCGAGGTATGTAGGCGGTGCTACAGAGTTCTTGAAGTGGTG
GCCTAACTACGGCTACACTAGAAGAACAGTATTTGGTATCTGCGCTCTGCTGAAGCCAGTTACCTTCGGA
AAAAGAGTTGGTAGCTCTTGATCCGGCAAACAAACCACCGCTGGTAGCGGTGGTTTTTTTGTTTGCAAGC
AGCAGATTACGCGCAGAAAAAAAGGATCTCAAGAAGATCCTTTGATCTTTTCTACGGGGTCTGACGCTCA
GTGGAACGAAAACTCACGTTAAGGGATTTTGGTCATGAGATTATCAAAAAGGATCTTCACCTAGATCCTT
TTAAATTAAAAATGAAGTTTTAAATCAATCTAAAGTATATATGAGTAAACTTGGTCTGACAGTTACCAAT
GTTTAATCAGTGAGGCACCTATCTCAGCGATCTGTCTATTTCGTTCATCCATAGTTGCCTGACTCCCCGT
CGTGTAGATAACTACGATACGGGAGGGCTTACCATCTGGCCCCAGTGCTGCAATGATACCGCGAGACCCA
CGCTCACCGGCTCCAGATTTATCAGCAATAAACCAGCCAGCCGGAAGGGCCGAGCGCAGAAGTGGTCCTG
CAACTTTATCCGCCTCCATCCAGTCTATTAATTGTTGCCGGGAAGCTAGAGTAAGTAGTTCGCCAGTTAA
TAGTTTGCGCAACGTTGTTGCCATTGCTACAGGCATCGTGGTGTCACGCTCGTCGTTTGGTATGGCTTCA
TTCAGCTCCGGTTCCCAACGATCAAGGCGAGTTACATGATCCCCCATGTTGTGCAAAAAAGCGGTTAGCT
CCTTCGGTCCTCCGATCGTTGTCAGAAGTAAGTTGGCCGCAGTGTTATCACTCATGGTTATGGCAGCACT
GCATAATTCTCTTACTGTCATGCCATCCGTAAGATGCTTTTCTGTGACTGGTGAGTACTCAACCAAGTCA
TTCTGAGAATAGTGTATGCGGCGACCGAGTTGCTCTTGCCCGGCGTCAATACGGGATAATACCGCGCCAC
ATAGCAGAACTTTAAAAGTGCTCATCATTGGAAAACGTTCTTCGGGGCGAAAACTCTCAAGGATCTTACC
GCTGTTGAGATCCAGTTCGATGTAACCCACTCGTGCACCCAACTGATCTTCAGCATCTTTTACTTTCACC
AGCGTTTCTGGGTGAGCAAAAACAGGAAGGCAAAATGCCGCAAAAAAGGGAATAAGGGCGACACGGAAAT
GTTGAATACTCATACTCTTCCTTTTTCAATATTATTGAAGCATTTATCAGGGTTATTGTCTCATGAGCGG
ATACATATTTGAATGTATTTAGAAAAATAAACAAATAGGGGTTCCGC
Features (pLannotate 1.2.2; 26 found; start..end, strand, type, name):
     60..112     -  misc_feature   bom (fragment): basis of mobility region from pBR322
    267..646     +  enhancer       CMV enhancer: human cytomegalovirus immediate early enhancer
    647..850     +  promoter       CMV promoter: human cytomegalovirus (CMV) immediate early promoter
    846..879     +  LTR            5' LTR (truncated) (fragment): truncated 5' long terminal repeat (LTR) from HIV-1
    895..913     +  promoter       T7 promoter: promoter for bacteriophage T7 RNA polymerase
    942..1025    +  CDS            COX8A (fragment): COX8A_HUMAN - Also known as COX8, COX8L. Experimental evidence at protein level: Swiss-Prot protein existence level 1. Component of the cytochrome c oxidase, the last enzyme in the mitochondrial electron transport chain which drives oxidative phosphorylation. The respiratory chain contains 3 multisubunit complexes succinate dehydrogenase (complex II, CII), ubiquinol- cytochrome c oxidoreductase (cytochrome b-c1 complex, complex III, CIII) and cytochrome c oxidase (complex IV, CIV), that cooperate to transfer electrons derived from NADH and succinate to molecular oxygen, creating an electrochem
   1026..1091    +  CDS            3xFLAG: three tandem FLAG® epitope tags, followed by an enterokinase cleavage site
   1104..1610    +  CDS            avrBs3 (fragment): AVRB3_XANEU - Experimental evidence at protein level: Swiss-Prot protein existence level 1. Avirulence protein. Acts as a transcription factor in C.annuum plants. In susceptible plants lacking the Bs3 resistance gene induces expression of a number of genes, including genes homologous to a family of auxin-induced genes, alpha-expansin genes, pectate lyase, anthocyanidin glucoside rhamnosyl transferase and at least one transcription factor, UPA20. Their expression leads to plant hypertrophy in mesophyll cells, probably mainly mediated by UPA20 (PubMed:17962565). In resistant plants induces the h
   2997..3116    +  CDS            avrBs3 (fragment): AVRB3_XANEU - Experimental evidence at protein level: Swiss-Prot protein existence level 1. Avirulence protein. Acts as a transcription factor in C.annuum plants. In susceptible plants lacking the Bs3 resistance gene induces expression of a number of genes, including genes homologous to a family of auxin-induced genes, alpha-expansin genes, pectate lyase, anthocyanidin glucoside rhamnosyl transferase and at least one transcription factor, UPA20. Their expression leads to plant hypertrophy in mesophyll cells, probably mainly mediated by UPA20 (PubMed:17962565). In resistant plants induces the h
   3117..3452    +  CDS            dddA (fragment): DDDA_BURC1 - Experimental evidence at protein level: Swiss-Prot protein existence level 1. Toxic component of a toxin-immunity protein module, which functions as a cellular contact-dependent growth inhibition (CDI) system. CDI modules allow bacteria to communicate with and inhibit the growth of closely related neighboring bacteria in a contact-dependent fashion. Bacteria that have this module inhibit or kill bacteria without it, giving them a growth advantage. Probably specifically inhibited by cognate immunity protein DddI (Probable). The C-terminal 163 residue fragment has double-stranded DN
   3462..3710    +  CDS            UGI: UNGI_BPPB2 - Experimental evidence at protein level: Swiss-Prot protein existence level 1. This protein binds specifically and reversibly to the host uracil-DNA glycosylase, preventing removal of uracil residues from PBS2 DNA by the host uracil-excision repair system. From Bacillus phage PBS2 (Bacteriophage PBS2).
   3868..3889    +  promoter       SV40 promoter (fragment): SV40 enhancer and early promoter
   3910..4338    +  rep_origin     f1 ori (sequence partly withheld): f1 bacteriophage origin of replication; arrow indicates direction of (+) strand synthesis
   4352..4681    +  promoter       SV40 promoter: SV40 enhancer and early promoter
   4729..4776    +  promoter       EM7 promoter: synthetic bacterial promoter&nbsp
   4795..5193    +  CDS            BSD: blasticidin S deaminase; Aspergillus terreus BSD; confers resistance to blasticidin
   5194..5221    +  CDS            BleoR (fragment): antibiotic-binding protein; Sh ble from Streptoalloteichus hindustanus; confers resistance to bleomycin, phleomycin, and Zeocin™
   5231..5356    +  CDS            ble (fragment): BLE_KLEPN - Experimental evidence at protein level: Swiss-Prot protein existence level 1. Binding protein with a strong affinity to the bleomycin family of antibiotics. Binds to CL990; an antimitotic-antibiotic compound. From Klebsiella pneumoniae.
   5351..5472    +  polyA_signal   SV40 poly(A) signal: SV40 polyadenylation signal
   5545..5561    -  protein_bind   lac operator: The lac repressor binds to the lac operator to inhibit transcription in E. coli. This inhibition can be relieved by adding lactose or isopropyl-β-D-thiogalactopyranoside (IPTG). lac repressor encoded by lacI
   5569..5599    -  promoter       lac promoter: promoter for the E. coli lac operon
   5614..5635    -  protein_bind   CAP binding site: CAP binding activates transcription in the presence of cAMP. E. coli catabolite activator protein
   5648..5740    -  CDS            lacI (fragment): lac repressor; lacI; The lac repressor binds to the lac operator to inhibit transcription in E. coli. This inhibition can be relieved by adding lactose or isopropyl-β-D-thiogalactopyranoside (IPTG).
   5923..6511    -  rep_origin     ori: high-copy-number ColE1/pMB1/pBR322/pUC origin of replication
   6682..7542    -  CDS            AmpR: β-lactamase; bla; confers resistance to ampicillin, carbenicillin, and related antibiotics
   7543..1       -  promoter       AmpR promoter (across the origin): bla
