[The description below was written by a language model from this plasmid's Addgene catalogue record and pLannotate feature annotations shown in this document.]
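Description:
ND4 DdCBE T2 is a mammalian expression plasmid on a pCMV backbone that encodes one half of a split, TALE-guided mitochondrial cytosine base editor (DdCBE) directed at the mitochondrial ND4 gene. It is propagated in E. coli through a high-copy ColE1/pUC-type origin with ampicillin resistance (AmpR), and it also carries an f1 origin. For selection in mammalian cells, an SV40 promoter (with a bacterial EM7 promoter) drives the blasticidin S deaminase gene, followed by an SV40 polyadenylation signal. Short bleomycin-resistance, lac and HIV LTR fragments flagged by the annotation appear to be backbone remnants.

The synthetic insert of about 2.9 kb is transcribed from the CMV enhancer/promoter, with a T7 promoter just upstream of the coding region. The open reading frame begins with the COX8A mitochondrial targeting sequence, which directs import of the protein into the mitochondrial matrix, followed by a 3xFLAG epitope for detection. Next come the TALE N-terminal domain, the ND4 "T2" repeat array and the TALE C-terminal domain. The annotation recognises the flanking domains as avrBs3 fragments and leaves the repeat array between them unannotated. The TALE is fused to the 1397N split fragment of DddAtox, the double-stranded DNA cytidine deaminase toxin domain, and to a uracil glycosylase inhibitor (UGI) that blocks excision of the uracil intermediate and so favours C-to-T conversion. The record also lists an ATP5B 3'UTR after the coding sequence, which is not annotated in the feature table. BsmBI sites flanking the cloning position are retained.

Because the deaminase half is inactive by itself, such a construct is normally co-delivered with a partner arm carrying the complementary DddAtox half. The record does not name that partner. The associated work concerns precision editing of the mitochondrial genome.
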