Addgene plasmid #221981: ND4 DdCBE T2
Depositing lab: Stephen Ekker. Publication: Unconstrained Precision Mitochondrial Genome Editing with alphaDdCBEs. Castillo SR, Simone BW, Clark KJ, Devaux P, Ekker SC. Hum Gene Ther. 2024 Sep 24. doi: 10.1089/hum.2024.073. PubMed 39212664.
Backbone
  Vector backbone: pCMV
  Backbone size w/o insert (bp): 4717
  Vector type: Mammalian Expression, CRISPR
  Selectable markers: Blasticidin
Growth in bacteria
  Bacterial resistance: Ampicillin, 100 μg/mL
  Growth temperature: 30°C
  Growth strain: NEB Stable
  Copy number: High Copy
Gene/Insert
  Gene/Insert name: COX8A MTS-3xFLAG-TALE NT-T-ND4 TALE T2 repeats-TALE CTD-DddAtox 1397N-UGI-ATP5B 3'UTR
  Species: Synthetic
  Insert size (bp): 2929
  Promoter: CMV
  Tag / fusion protein: 3xFLAG (N terminal on backbone)
Terms and licenses: Academic/Nonprofit Terms; Industry Terms: Not Available to Industry
Depositor comments: 5' Cloning Site: BsmBI (Not Destroyed), 3' Cloning Site: BsmBI (Not Destroyed). Please visit https://www.biorxiv.org/content/10.1101/2024.05.13.593977v1 for bioRxiv preprint.
How to cite: ND4 DdCBE T2 was a gift from Stephen Ekker (Addgene plasmid # 221981 ; http://n2t.net/addgene:221981 ; RRID:Addgene_221981)
