>Addgene plasmid #221981 | ND4 DdCBE T2 | depositor partial sequence | sequence record 434669 | Partial
ATGGCCTCCGTTCTGACCCCGCTGCTGCTGCGTGGCCTGACCGGCTCCGCTCGTCGTCTGCCAGTTCCGC
GTGCGAAAATCCATTCCCTGGACTACAAAGACCATGACGGTGATTATAAAGATCATGACATCGATTACAA
GGATGACGATGACAAGATGGACATCGCGGATCTGCGTACCCTGGGTTACAGCCAGCAGCAGCAGGAGAAG
ATCAAGCCAAAGGTGCGCAGCACCGTGGCCCAGCACCATGAAGCTCTGGTGGGTCACGGCTTCACCCACG
CGCACATCGTGGCTCTGAGCCAGCACCCAGCCGCGCTGGGTACCGTGGCCGTGAAATATCAGGACATGAT
TGCTGCCCTGCCAGAGGCTACCCATGAAGCGATTGTGGGTGTGGGCAAGCAGTGGAGCGGTGCTCGTGCG
CTGGAGGCCCTGCTGACCGTGGCCGGTGAACTGCGTGGCCCGCCGCTGCAGCTGGATACCGGCCAGCTGC
TGAAAATCGCGAAACGTGGCGGTGTGACCGCTGTGGAAGCTGTGCATGCCTGGCGTAATGCTCTGACCGG
TGCCCCCCTGAACCTGACCCCGGACCAAGTGGTGGCTATCGCCAGCAACAATGGCGGCAAGCAAGCGCTC
GAAACGGTGCAGCGGCTGTTGCCGGTGCTGTGCCAGGACCATGGCCTGACCCCGGACCAAGTGGTGGCTA
TCGCCAGCAACGGTGGCGGCAAGCAAGCGCTCGAAACGGTGCAGCGGCTGTTGCCGGTGCTGTGCCAGGA
CCATGGCCTGACCCCGGACCAAGTGGTGGCTATCGCCAGCAACATTGGCGGCAAGCAAGCGCTCGAAACG
GTGCAGCGGCTGTTGCCGGTGCTGTGCCAGGACCATGGCCTGACCCCGGACCAAGTGGTGGCTATCGCCA
GCAACATTGGCGGCAAGCAAGCGCTCGAAACGGTGCAGCGGCTGTTGCCGGTGCTGTGCCAGGACCATGG
CCTGACCCCGGACCAAGTGGTGGCTATCGCCAGCAACAATGGCGGCAAGCAAGCGCTCGAAACGGTGCAG
CGGCTGTTGCCGGTGCTGTGCCAGGACCATGGCCTGACCCCGGACCAAGTGGTGGCTATCGCCAGCAACG
GTGGCGGCAAGCAAGCGCTCGAAACGGTGCAGCGGCTGTTGCCGGTGCTGTGCCAGGACCATGGCCTGAC
CCCGGACCAAGTGGTGGCTATCGCCAGCAACATTGGCGGCAAGCAAGCGCTCGAAACGGTGCAGCGGCTG
TTGCCGGTGCTGTGCCAGGACCATGGCCTCACACCCGATCAGGTCGTGGCTATCGCCAGCAACAATGGCG
GCAAGCAAGCGCTCGAAACGGTGCAGCGGCTGTTGCCGGTGCTGTGCCAGGACCATGGCCTGACCCCGGA
CCAAGTGGTGGCTATCGCCAGCAACAATGGCGGCAAGCAAGCGCTCGAAACGGTGCAGCGGCTGTTGCCG
GTGCTGTGCCAGGACCATGGCCTGACCCCGGACCAAGTGGTGGCTATCGCCAGCAACATTGGCGGCAAGC
AAGCGCTCGAAACGGTGCAGCGGCTGTTGCCGGTGCTGTGCCAGGACCATGGCCTGACCCCGGACCAAGT
GGTGGCTATCGCCAGCAACAATGGCGGCAAGCAAGCGCTCGAAACGGTGCAGCGGCTGTTGCCGGTGCTG
TGCCAGGACCATGGCCTGACCCCGGACCAAGTGGTGGCTATCGCCAGCAACATTGGCGGCAAGCAAGCGC
TCGAAACGGTGCAGCGGCTGTTGCCGGTGCTGTGCCAGGACCATGGCCTGACCCCGGACCAAGTGGTGGC
TATCGCCAGCAACAATGGCGGCAAGCAAGCGCTCGAAACGGTGCAGCGGCTGTTGCCGGTGCTGTGCCAG
GACCATGGCCTGACCCCGGACCAAGTGGTGGCTATCGCCAGCAACGGTGGCGGCAAGCAAGCGCTCGAAA
CGGTGCAGCGGCTGTTGCCGGTGCTGTGCCAGGACCATGGCCTGACCCCGGACCAAGTGGTGGCTATCGC
CAGCAACAATGGCGGCAAGCAAGCGCTCGAAAGCATTGTGGCCCAGCTGAGCCGGCCTGATCCGGCGTTG
GCCGCGTTGACCAACGATCACCTGGTGGCCCTGGCCTGCCTGGGCGGTCGTCCGGCCCTGGATGCGGTGA
AGAAAGGCCTGGGTGGATCCGGCAGCTACGCCCTGGGTCCGTATCAGATTAGCGCCCCGCAGCTGCCAGC
TTACAATGGTCAGACCGTGGGTACCTTCTACTATGTGAACGACGCGGGCGGTCTGGAGAGCAAGGTGTTT
AGCAGCGGCGGTCCAACCCCGTACCCAAACTATGCCAATGCCGGTCATGTGGAGGGTCAGAGCGCCCTGT
TCATGCGTGATAACGGCATCAGCGAGGGTCTGGTGTTCCACAACAACCCGGAAGGCACCTGCGGTTTTTG
CGTGAACATGACCGAGACCCTGCTGCCGGAAAACGCGAAAATGACCGTGGTGCCGCCGGAAGGTTCTGGC
GGCTCAACTAATCTGAGCGACATCATTGAGAAGGAGACTGGGAAACAGCTGGTCATTCAGGAGTCCATCC
TGATGCTGCCTGAGGAGGTGGAGGAAGTGATCGGCAACAAGCCAGAGTCTGACATCCTGGTGCACACCGC
CTACGACGAGTCCACAGATGAGAATGTGATGCTGCTGACCTCTGACGCCCCCGAGTATAAGCCTTGGGCC
CTGGTCATCCAGGATTCTAACGGCGAGAATAAGATCAAGATGCTGTGATAAGGGGTCTTTGTCCTCTGTA
CTGTCTCTCTCCTTGCCCCTAACCCAAAAAGCTTCATTTTTCTGTGTAGGCTGCACAAGAGCCTTGATTG
AAGATATATTCTTTCTGAACAGTATTTAAGGTTTCCAATAAAATGTACACCCCTCAGAA
